>Addgene plasmid #123862 | MTK6_008 | addgene full sequence | sequence record 249813 | Addgene NGS Result
ACCTCTTACGTGCCCGATCAATCATGACCAAAATCCCTTAACGTGAGTTTTCGTTCCACTGAGCGTCAGA
CCCCGTAGAAAAGATCAAAGGATCTTCTTGAGATCCTTTTTTTCTGCGCGTAATCTGCTGCTTGCAAACA
AAAAAACCACCGCTACCAGCGGTGGTTTGTTTGCCGGATCAAGAGCTACCAACTCTTTTTCCGAAGGTAA
CTGGCTTCAGCAGAGCGCAGATACCAAATACTGTTCTTCTAGTGTAGCCGTAGTTAGGCCACCACTTCAA
GAACTCTGTAGCACCGCCTACATACCTCGCTCTGCTAATCCTGTTACCAGTGGCTGCTGCCAGTGGCGAT
AAGTCGTGTCTTACCGGGTTGGACTCAAGACGATAGTTACCGGATAAGGCGCAGCGGTCGGGCTGAACGG
GGGGTTCGTGCACACAGCCCAGCTTGGAGCGAACGACCTACACCGAACTGAGATACCTACAGCGTGAGCT
ATGAGAAAGCGCCACGCTTCCCGAAGGGAGAAAGGCGGACAGGTATCCGGTAAGCGGCAGGGTCGGAACA
GGAGAGCGCACGAGGGAGCTTCCAGGGGGAAACGCCTGGTATCTTTATAGTCCTGTCGGGTTTCGCCACC
TCTGACTTGAGCGTCGATTTTTGTGATGCTCGTCAGGGGGGCGGAGCCTATGGAAAAACGCCAGCAACGC
GGCCTTTTTACGGTTCCTGGCCTTTTGCTGGCCTTTTGCTCACATGTTCTTTCCTGCGTTATCCCCTGAT
TCTGTGGATAACCGTAGTCGGTCTCATACAGGCCGGCTTGTCGACGACGGCGGTCTCCGTCGTCAGGATC
ATCCGGGAGTTGAGACCAGACCAATAAAAAACGCCCGGCGGCAACCGAGCGTTCTGAACAAATCCAGATG
GAGTTCTGAGGTCATTACTGGATCTATCAACAGGAGTCCAAGCGAGCTCGATATCAAATTACGCCCCGCC
CTGCCACTCATCGCAGTACTGTTGTAATTCATTAAGCATTCTGCCGACATGGAAGCCATCACAAACGGCA
TGATGAACCTGAATCGCCAGCGGCATCAGCACCTTGTCGCCTTGCGTATAATATTTGCCCATGGTGAAAA
CGGGGGCGAAGAAGTTGTCCATATTGGCCACGTTTAAATCAAAACTGGTGAAACTCACCCAGGGATTGGC
TGAAACGAAAAACATATTCTCAATAAACCCTTTAGGGAAATAGGCCAGGTTTTCACCGTAACACGCCACA
TCTTGCGAATATATGTGTAGAAACTGCCGGAAATCGTCGTGGTATTCACTCCAGAGCGATGAAAACGTTT
CAGTTTGCTCATGGAAAACGGTGTAACAAGGGTGAACACTATCCCATATCACCAGCTCACCGTCTTTCAT
TGCCATACGAAATTCCGGATGAGCATTCATCAGGCGGGCAAGAATGTGAATAAAGGCCGGATAAAACTTG
TGCTTATTTTTCTTTACGGTCTTTAAAAAGGCCGTAATATCCAGCTGAACGGTCTGGTTATAGGTACATT
GAGCAACTGACTGAAATGCCTCAAAATGTTCTTTACGATGCCATTGGGATATATCAACGGTGGTATATCC
AGTGATTTTTTTCTCCATTTTAGCTTCCTTAGCTCCTGAAAATCTCGATAACTCAAAAAATACGCCCGGT
AGTGATCTTATTTCATTATGGTGAAAGTTGGA
Features (pLannotate 1.2.2; 4 found; start..end, strand, type, name):
     98..686     +  rep_origin     ori: high-copy-number ColE1/pMB1/pBR322/pUC origin of replication
    864..898     -  terminator     lambda t0 terminator: minimal transcription terminator from phage lambda (Scholtissek and Grosse, 1987)
    972..1628    -  CDS            cat: CAT_ECOLX - Experimental evidence at protein level: Swiss-Prot protein existence level 1. This enzyme is an effector of chloramphenicol resistance in bacteria. From Escherichia coli. This protein is used as a marker in many commonly used cloning vectors, such as pACYC184.
   1629..14      -  promoter       cat promoter (across the origin): promoter of the E. coli cat gene encoding chloramphenicol acetyltransferase
