[The description below was written by a language model from this plasmid's Addgene catalogue record and pLannotate feature annotations shown in this document.]
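Description:
MTK6_008 is a small part plasmid (about 1.7 kb) from the Mammalian Toolkit (MTK), a modular hierarchical cloning system for building genetic circuits in mammalian cells. It is built on the MTK0_027 part-entry backbone and, although catalogued as a mammalian expression vector, it carries no mammalian promoter or coding sequence of its own; it serves as a storage and donor plasmid for a single synthetic DNA part. It is propagated in E. coli from a high-copy ColE1/pUC-type origin and selected with chloramphenicol. Resistance comes from a chloramphenicol acetyltransferase (cat) gene driven by its native cat promoter and followed by a minimal phage lambda t0 terminator. These four backbone elements are the only features annotated in the sequence record.

The payload is the attB attachment site recognised by Bxb1 (written BxBI in the record), formatted as a "type 6" part. The record's purpose line calls it a transposon recognition site, but Bxb1 is generally known as a phage serine integrase that catalyses unidirectional recombination between attB and attP sites, and the depositor's comments list integrase recognition sites among type 6 parts. The automated feature table does not annotate the attB site, and the record does not state its position, length or flanking cloning sites. It presumably lies in the short unannotated stretch outside the origin and resistance cassette. In the MTK scheme, type 6 parts contribute components of the destination backbone, such as resistance cassettes, nuclear markers or integrase sites. This part would therefore be assembled with others into a destination vector bearing attB, consistent with Bxb1-mediated site-specific integration of the assembled circuit into a mammalian genomic landing pad carrying the partner site, although the record does not describe that use.
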