Addgene plasmid #123862: MTK6_008
Purpose: Encodes the attB BxBI transposon recognition site cassette as a type 6 part to be used in the MTK system
Depositing lab: Hana El-Samad. Depositing organization: University of California, San Francisco (UCSF). Publication: A Toolkit for Rapid Modular Construction of Biological Circuits in Mammalian Cells. Fonseca JP, Bonny AR, Kumar GR, Ng AH, Town J, Wu QC, Aslankoohi E, Chen SY, Dods G, Harrigan P, Osimiri LC, Kistler AL, El-Samad H. ACS Synth Biol. 2019 Nov 15;8(11):2593-2606. doi: 10.1021/acssynbio.9b00322. Epub 2019 Nov 5. PubMed 31686495.
Backbone
  Vector backbone: MTK0_027
  Vector type: Mammalian Expression
Growth in bacteria
  Bacterial resistance: Chloramphenicol, 25 μg/mL
  Growth temperature: 37°C
  Growth strain: DH5alpha
  Copy number: Unknown
Gene/Insert
  Gene/Insert name: attB (BxBI)
  Species: Synthetic
  Cloning method: Restriction Enzyme; 5′ cloning site unknown (unknown if destroyed); 3′ cloning site unknown (unknown if destroyed)
Terms and licenses: Academic/Nonprofit Terms; Industry Terms: Not Available to Industry
Depositor comments: Type 6 parts can be components of the destination backbone such as resistance cassette, nuclear marker, integrase recognition sites in the MTK Please visit https://www.biorxiv.org/content/10.1101/506188v2 for BioRxiv preprint
How to cite: MTK6_008 was a gift from Hana El-Samad (Addgene plasmid # 123862 ; http://n2t.net/addgene:123862 ; RRID:Addgene_123862)
